>Addgene plasmid #192365 | Gly-tRNA-gRNA scaffold for library 2 | addgene full sequence | sequence record 375208 | Addgene NGS Result
GTTATTAATAGTAATCAATTACGGGGTCATTAGTTCATAGCCCATATATGGAGTTCCGCGTTACATAACT
TACGGTAAATGGCCCGCCTGGCTGACCGCCCAACGACCCCCGCCCATTGACGTCAATAATGACGTATGTT
CCCATAGTAACGCCAATAGGGACTTTCCATTGACGTCAATGGGTGGAGTATTTACGGTAAACTGCCCACT
TGGCAGTACATCAAGTGTATCATATGCCAAGTACGCCCCCTATTGACGTCAATGACGGTAAATGGCCCGC
CTGGCATTATGCCCAGTACATGACCTTATGGGACTTTCCTACTTGGCAGTACATCTACGTATTAGTCATC
GCTATTACCATGGTGATGCGGTTTTGGCAGTACATCAATGGGCGTGGATAGCGGTTTGACTCACGGGGAT
TTCCAAGTCTCCACCCCATTGACGTCAATGGGAGTTTGTTTTGGCACCAAAATCAACGGGACTTTCCAAA
ATGTCGTAACAACTCCGCCCCATTGACGCAAATGGGCGGTAGGCGTGTACGGTGGGAGGTCTATATAAGC
AGAGCTGGTTTAGTGAACCGTCAGATCCGCTAGCGCTACCGGACTCAGATCTCGAGCTCGGAGCATCGTC
TTCCACCTGCCTCGGTTTGAGAGCTATGCCGGCGAGACGGCGCCGCGCGTCTCTAACCGGCATAGCAAGT
TCAAATAAGGCTAGTCCGTTATCAACTTGGCCCGGCTTTAAGGCCGGTCCTAGCAACGGGCCAAGTGGCA
CCGAGTCGGTGCTGCATGGGTGGTTCAGTGGTAGAATTCTCGCCTGCCACGCGGGAGGCCCGGGTTCGAT
TCCCGGCCCATGCAAACGGCAGGTGGCGGAAGACATCGAGCGGATCCACCGGTCGCCACCATGGTGAGCA
AGGGCGAGGAGCTGTTCACCGGGGTGGTGCCCATCCTGGTCGAGCTGGACGGCGACGTAAACGGCCACAA
GTTCAGCGTGTCCGGCGAGGGCGAGGGCGATGCCACCTACGGCAAGCTGACCCTGAAGTTCATCTGCACC
ACCGGCAAGCTGCCCGTGCCCTGGCCCACCCTCGTGACCACCCTGACCTACGGCGTGCAGTGCTTCAGCC
GCTACCCCGACCACATGAAGCAGCACGACTTCTTCAAGTCCGCCATGCCCGAAGGCTACGTCCAGGAGCG
CACCATCTTCTTCAAGGACGACGGCAACTACAAGACCCGCGCCGAGGTGAAGTTCGAGGGCGACACCCTG
GTGAACCGCATCGAGCTGAAGGGCATCGACTTCAAGGAGGACGGCAACATCCTGGGGCACAAGCTGGAGT
ACAACTACAACAGCCACAACGTCTATATCATGGCCGACAAGCAGAAGAACGGCATCAAGGTGAACTTCAA
GATCCGCCACAACATCGAGGACGGCAGCGTGCAGCTCGCCGACCACTACCAGCAGAACACCCCCATCGGC
GACGGCCCCGTGCTGCTGCCCGACAACCACTACCTGAGCACCCAGTCCGCCCTGAGCAAAGACCCCAACG
AGAAGCGCGATCACATGGTCCTGCTGGAGTTCGTGACCGCCGCCGGGATCACTCTCGGCATGGACGAGCT
GTACAAGTAAAGCGGCCGCGACTCTAGATCATAATCAGCCATACCACATTTGTAGAGGTTTTACTTGCTT
TAAAAAACCTCCCACACCTCCCCCTGAACCTGAAACATAAAATGAATGCAATTGTTGTTGTTAACTTGTT
TATTGCAGCTTATAATGGTTACAAATAAAGCAATAGCATCACAAATTTCACAAATAAAGCATTTTTTTCA
CTGCATTCTAGTTGTGGTTTGTCCAAACTCATCAATGTATCTTAAGGCGTAAATTGTAAGCGTTAATATT
TTGTTAAAATTCGCGTTAAATTTTTGTTAAATCAGCTCATTTTTTAACCAATAGGCCGAAATCGGCAAAA
TCCCTTATAAATCAAAAGAATAGACCGAGATAGGGT
[37 nt withheld, positions 1997-2033]
AAAGAACGTGGACTCCAACGTCAAAGG
[49 nt withheld, positions 2061-2109]
T
[91 nt withheld, positions 2111-2201]
G
[124 nt withheld, positions 2203-2326]
CAGGTGGCACTTTTCGGGGAAATGTGCGCGGAACCCCTATTTGTTTATTTTTCTAAATACATTCAAATAT
GTATCCGCTCATGAGACAATAACCCTGATAAATGCTTCAATAATATTGAAAAAGGAAGAGTCCTGAGGCG
GAAAGAACCAGCTGTGGAATGTGTGTCAGTTAGGGTGTGGAAAGTCCCCAGGCTCCCCAGCAGGCAGAAG
TATGCAAAGCATGCATCTCAATTAGTCAGCAACCAGGTGTGGAAAGTCCCCAGGCTCCCCAGCAGGCAGA
AGTATGCAAAGCATGCATCTCAATTAGTCAGCAACCATAGTCCCGCCCCTAACTCCGCCCATCCCGCCCC
TAACTCCGCCCAGTTCCGCCCATTCTCCGCCCCATGGCTGACTAATTTTTTTTATTTATGCAGAGGCCGA
GGCCGCCTCGGCCTCTGAGCTATTCCAGAAGTAGTGAGGAGGCTTTTTTGGAGGCCTAGGCTTTTGCAAA
GATCGATCAAGAGACAGGATGAGGATCGTTTCGCATGATTGAACAAGATGGATTGCACGCAGGTTCTCCG
GCCGCTTGGGTGGAGAGGCTATTCGGCTATGACTGGGCACAACAGACAATCGGCTGCTCTGATGCCGCCG
TGTTCCGGCTGTCAGCGCAGGGGCGCCCGGTTCTTTTTGTCAAGACCGACCTGTCCGGTGCCCTGAATGA
ACTGCAAGACGAGGCAGCGCGGCTATCGTGGCTGGCCACGACGGGCGTTCCTTGCGCAGCTGTGCTCGAC
GTTGTCACTGAAGCGGGAAGGGACTGGCTGCTATTGGGCGAAGTGCCGGGGCAGGATCTCCTGTCATCTC
ACCTTGCTCCTGCCGAGAAAGTATCCATCATGGCTGATGCAATGCGGCGGCTGCATACGCTTGATCCGGC
TACCTGCCCATTCGACCACCAAGCGAAACATCGCATCGAGCGAGCACGTACTCGGATGGAAGCCGGTCTT
GTCGATCAGGATGATCTGGACGAAGAGCATCAGGGGCTCGCGCCAGCCGAACTGTTCGCCAGGCTCAAGG
CGAGCATGCCCGACGGCGAGGATCTCGTCGTGACCCATGGCGATGCCTGCTTGCCGAATATCATGGTGGA
AAATGGCCGCTTTTCTGGATTCATCGACTGTGGCCGGCTGGGTGTGGCGGACCGCTATCAGGACATAGCG
TTGGCTACCCGTGATATTGCTGAAGAGCTTGGCGGCGAATGGGCTGACCGCTTCCTCGTGCTTTACGGTA
TCGCCGCTCCCGATTCGCAGCGCATCGCCTTCTATCGCCTTCTTGACGAGTTCTTCTGAGCGGGACTCTG
GGGTTCGAAATGACCGACCAAGCGACGCCCAACCTGCCATCACGAGATTTCGATTCCACCGCCGCCTTCT
ATGAAAGGTTGGGCTTCGGAATCGTTTTCCGGGACGCCGGCTGGATGATCCTCCAGCGCGGGGATCTCAT
GCTGGAGTTCTTCGCCCACCCTAGGGGGAGGCTAACTGAAACACGGAAGGAGACAATACCGGAAGGAACC
CGCGCTATGACGGCAATAAAAAGACAGAATAAAACGCACGGTGTTGGGTCGTTTGTTCATAAACGCGGGG
TTCGGTCCCAGGGCTGGCACTCTGTCGATACCCCACCGAGAGCCCATTGGGGCCAATACGCCCGCGTTTC
TTCCTTTTCCCCACCCCACCCCCCAAGTTCGGGTGAAGGCCCAGGGCTCGCAGCCAACGTCGGGGCGGCA
GGCCCTGCCATAGCCTCAGGTTACTCATATATACTTTAGATTGATTTAAAACTTCATTTTTAATTTAAAA
GGATCTAGGTGAAGATCCTTTTTGATAATCTCATGACCAAAATCCCTTAACGTGAGTTTTCGTTCCACTG
AGCGTCAGACCCCGTAGAAAAGATCAAAGGATCTTCTTGAGATCCTTTTTTTCTGCGCGTAATCTGCTGC
TTGCAAACAAAAAAACCACCGCTACCAGCGGTGGTTTGTTTGCCGGATCAAGAGCTACCAACTCTTTTTC
CGAAGGTAACTGGCTTCAGCAGAGCGCAGATACCAAATACTGTTCTTCTAGTGTAGCCGTAGTTAGGCCA
CCACTTCAAGAACTCTGTAGCACCGCCTACATACCTCGCTCTGCTAATCCTGTTACCAGTGGCTGCTGCC
AGTGGCGATAAGTCGTGTCTTACCGGGTTGGACTCAAGACGATAGTTACCGGATAAGGCGCAGCGGTCGG
GCTGAACGGGGGGTTCGTGCACACAGCCCAGCTTGGAGCGAACGACCTACACCGAACTGAGATACCTACA
GCGTGAGCTATGAGAAAGCGCCACGCTTCCCGAAGGGAGAAAGGCGGACAGGTATCCGGTAAGCGGCAGG
GTCGGAACAGGAGAGCGCACGAGGGAGCTTCCAGGGGGAAACGCCTGGTATCTTTATAGTCCTGTCGGGT
TTCGCCACCTCTGACTTGAGCGTCGATTTTTGTGATGCTCGTCAGGGGGGCGGAGCCTATGGAAAAACGC
CAGCAACGCGGCCTTTTTACGGTTCCTGGCCTTTTGCTGGCCTTTTGCTCACATGTTCTTTCCTGCGTTA
TCCCCTGATTCTGTGGATAACCGTATTACCGCCATGCATTA
Features (pLannotate 1.2.2; 17 found; start..end, strand, type, name):
     59..362     +  enhancer       CMV enhancer: human cytomegalovirus immediate early enhancer
    363..566     +  promoter       CMV promoter: human cytomegalovirus (CMV) immediate early promoter
    589..619     +  misc_feature   MCS (fragment): multiple cloning site
    690..729     +  misc_RNA       tracrRNA (fragment): trans-activating CRISPR RNA for the Streptococcus pyogenes CRISPR/Cas9 system
    763..782     +  misc_RNA       gRNA scaffold (fragment): guide RNA scaffold for the Streptococcus pyogenes CRISPR/Cas9 system
    783..853     +  ncRNA          tRNA: Accession: RF00005 - tRNA
    901..1620    +  CDS            EGFP: the original enhanced GFP (Yang et al., 1996) mammalian codon-optimized
   1637..1720    +  CDS            large T antigen (fragment): large T antigen from SV40 (simian virus 40)
   1743..1864    +  polyA_signal   SV40 poly(A) signal: SV40 polyadenylation signal
   1898..2326    -  rep_origin     f1 ori (sequence partly withheld): f1 bacteriophage origin of replication; arrow indicates direction of (+) strand synthesis
   2353..2457    +  promoter       AmpR promoter: bla
   2459..2816    +  promoter       SV40 promoter: SV40 enhancer and early promoter
   2851..3645    +  CDS            NeoR/KanR: aminoglycoside phosphotransferase from Tn5; aph(3')-II (or nptII); confers resistance to neomycin, kanamycin, and G418 (Geneticin®)
   3666..3818    +  CDS            ble (fragment): BLE_KLEPN - Experimental evidence at protein level: Swiss-Prot protein existence level 1. Binding protein with a strong affinity to the bleomycin family of antibiotics. Binds to CL990; an antimitotic-antibiotic compound. From Klebsiella pneumoniae.
   3877..3924    +  polyA_signal   HSV TK poly(A) signal: herpes simplex virus thymidine kinase polyadenylation signal (Cole and Stacy, 1985)
   4015..4031    -  polyA_signal   bGH poly(A) signal (fragment): bovine growth hormone polyadenylation signal
   4253..4841    +  rep_origin     ori: high-copy-number ColE1/pMB1/pBR322/pUC origin of replication
