[The description below was written by a language model from this plasmid's Addgene catalogue record and pLannotate feature annotations shown in this document.]
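Description:
Gly-tRNA-gRNA scaffold for library 2 is a 4,957-nt, high-copy bacterial plasmid that serves as a donor of a synthetic gRNA scaffold–glycine tRNA module for Golden Gate assembly. The catalogue entry lists the backbone as unknown. The feature table, however, shows the layout typical of a mammalian EGFP expression vector: CMV enhancer and promoter, a fragment of a multiple cloning site, an EGFP coding sequence, a short fragment matching SV40 large T antigen, and the SV40 polyadenylation signal. Propagation in E. coli relies on a ColE1/pUC-type origin, and an f1 origin is also present. Selection uses the Tn5 NeoR/KanR gene, which sits behind tandem bacterial (AmpR) and SV40 early promoters and is followed by the HSV TK poly(A) signal. This arrangement gives kanamycin resistance in bacteria and could in principle give G418 resistance in mammalian cells.

The functional payload lies between the MCS remnant and EGFP. It consists of fragments annotated as Streptococcus pyogenes tracrRNA and gRNA scaffold, followed immediately by a roughly 70-nt tRNA, which the insert name identifies as a glycine tRNA. In multiplexed CRISPR designs, a tRNA placed between guide units is recognised by endogenous RNase P and RNase Z, so a single transcript is cut into individual gRNAs. The stated purpose is to provide the tRNA sequence for a "checkpoint library", in connection with an in-library ligation strategy for Cas9 screening of high-order gRNA combinations. The plasmid therefore appears to act as a source of the scaffold–tRNA linker inserted between adjacent spacers, rather than as an expression construct itself. The record does not state the Type IIS enzyme sites used or how the insert was cloned.
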