Addgene plasmid #192365: Gly-tRNA-gRNA scaffold for library 2
Purpose: tRNA sequence provider (for checkpoint library)
Depositing lab: Lijia Ma. Depositing organization: Westlake University. Publication: An in-library ligation strategy and its application in CRISPR/Cas9 screening of high-order gRNA combinations. Lu Z, Ni K, Wang Y, Zhou Y, Li Y, Yan J, Song Q, Liu M, Xu Y, Yu Z, Guo T, Ma L. Nucleic Acids Res. 2022 Jun 24;50(11):6575-6586. doi: 10.1093/nar/gkac458. PubMed 35670669.
Backbone
  Vector backbone: Unknown
  Vector type: For Golden Gate Assembly
Growth in bacteria
  Bacterial resistance: Kanamycin, 50 μg/mL
  Growth temperature: 37°C
  Growth strain: DH5alpha
  Copy number: High Copy
Gene/Insert
  Gene/Insert name: Gly tRNA-gRNA scaffold
  Species: Synthetic
  Cloning method: Unknown
Terms and licenses: Academic/Nonprofit Terms; Industry Terms: Not Available to Industry
How to cite: Gly-tRNA-gRNA scaffold for library 2 was a gift from Lijia Ma (Addgene plasmid # 192365 ; http://n2t.net/addgene:192365 ; RRID:Addgene_192365)
